>Addgene plasmid #175132 | pLV V5-Mospd1 | addgene full sequence | sequence record 352019 | Addgene NGS Result
TGGAAGGGCTAATTCACTCCCAAAGAAGACAAGATATCCTTGATCTGTGGATCTACCACACACAAGGCTA
CTTCCCTGATTAGCAGAACTACACACCAGGGCCAGGGGTCAGATATCCACTGACCTTTGGATGGTGCTAC
AAGCTAGTACCAGTTGAGCCAGATAAGGTAGAAGAGGCCAATAAAGGAGAGAACACCAGCTTGTTACACC
CTGTGAGCCTGCATGGGATGGATGACCCGGAGAGAGAAGTGTTAGAGTGGAGGTTTGACAGCCGCCTAGC
ATTTCATCACGTGGCCCGAGAGCTGCATCCGGAGTACTTCAAGAACTGCTGATATCGAGCTTGCTACAAG
GGACTTTCCGCTGGGGACTTTCCAGGGAGGCGTGGCCTGGGCGGGACTGGGGAGTGGCGAGCCCTCAGAT
CCTGCATATAAGCAGCTGCTTTTTGCCTGTACTGGGTCTCTCTGGTTAGACCAGATCTGAGCCTGGGAGC
TCTCTGGCTAACTAGGGAACCCACTGCTTAAGCCTCAATAAAGCTTGCCTTGAGTGCTTCAAGTAGTGTG
TGCCCGTCTGTTGTGTGACTCTGGTAACTAGAGATCCCTCAGACCCTTTTAGTCAGTGTGGAAAATCTCT
AGCAGTGGCGCCCGAACAGGGACTTGAAAGCGAAAGGGAAACCAGAGGAGCTCTCTCGACGCAGGACTCG
GCTTGCTGAAGCGCGCACGGCAAGAGGCGAGGGGCGGCGACTGGTGAGTACGCCAAAAATTTTGACTAGC
GGAGGCTAGAAGGAGAGAGATGGGTGCGAGAGCGTCAGTATTAAGCGGGGGAGAATTAGATCGCGATGGG
AAAAAATTCGGTTAAGGCCAGGGGGAAAGAAAAAATATAAATTAAAACATATAGTATGGGCAAGCAGGGA
GCTAGAACGATTCGCAGTTAATCCTGGCCTGTTAGAAACATCAGAAGGCTGTAGACAAATACTGGGACAG
CTACAACCATCCCTTCAGACAGGATCAGAAGAACTTAGATCATTATATAATACAGTAGCAACCCTCTATT
GTGTGCATCAAAGGATAGAGATAAAAGACACCAAGGAAGCTTTAGACAAGATAGAGGAAGAGCAAAACAA
AAGTAAGACCACCGCACAGCAAGCGGCCGGCCGCTGATCTTCAGACCTGGAGGAGGAGATATGAGGGACA
ATTGGAGAAGTGAATTATATAAATATAAAGTAGTAAAAATTGAACCATTAGGAGTAGCACCCACCAAGGC
AAAGAGAAGAGTGGTGCAGAGAGAAAAAAGAGCAGTGGGAATAGGAGCTTTGTTCCTTGGGTTCTTGGGA
GCAGCAGGAAGCACTATGGGCGCAGCGTCAATGACGCTGACGGTACAGGCCAGACAATTATTGTCTGGTA
TAGTGCAGCAGCAGAACAATTTGCTGAGGGCTATTGAGGCGCAACAGCATCTGTTGCAACTCACAGTCTG
GGGCATCAAGCAGCTCCAGGCAAGAATCCTGGCTGTGGAAAGATACCTAAAGGATCAACAGCTCCTGGGG
ATTTGGGGTTGCTCTGGAAAACTCATTTGCACCACTGCTGTGCCTTGGAATGCTAGTTGGAGTAATAAAT
CTCTGGAACAGATTTGGAATCACACGACCTGGATGGAGTGGGACAGAGAAATTAACAATTACACAAGCTT
AATACACTCCTTAATTGAAGAATCGCAAAACCAGCAAGAAAAGAATGAACAAGAATTATTGGAATTAGAT
AAATGGGCAAGTTTGTGGAATTGGTTTAACATAACAAATTGGCTGTGGTATATAAAATTATTCATAATGA
TAGTAGGAGGCTTGGTAGGTTTAAGAATAGTTTTTGCTGTACTTTCTATAGTGAATAGAGTTAGGCAGGG
ATATTCACCATTATCGTTTCAGACCCACCTCCCAACCCCGAGGGGACCCGACAGGCCCGAAGGAATAGAA
GAAGAAGGTGGAGAGAGAGACAGAGACAGATCCATTCGATTAGTGAACGGATCTCGACGGTATCGCCTTT
AAAAGAAAAGGGGGGATTGGGGGGTACAGTGCAGGGGAAAGAATAGTAGACATAATAGCAACAGACATAC
AAACTAAAGAATTACAAAAACAAATTACAAAAATTCAAAATTTTCGGGTTTATTACAGGGACAGCAGAGA
TCCAGTTTATCGATGAGGCCCTTTCGTCTTCACTCGAGGTGCCCGTCAGTGGGCAGAGCGCACATCGCCC
ACAGTCCCCGAGAAGTTGGGGGGAGGGGTCGGCAATTGAACCGGTGCCTAGAGAAGGTGGCGCGGGGTAA
ACTGGGAAAGTGATGTCGTGTACTGGCTCCGCCTTTTTCCCGAGGGTGGGGGAGAACCGTATATAAGTGC
AGTAGTCGCCGTGAACGTTCTTTTTCGCAACGGGTTTGCCGCCAGAACACAGGTAAGTGCCGTGTGTGGT
TCCCGCGGGCCTGGCCTCTTTACGGGTTATGGCCCTTGCGTGCCTTGAATTACTTCCACCTGGCTGCAGT
ACGTGATTCTTGATCCCGAGCTTCGGGTTGGAAGTGGGTGGGAGAGTTCGAGGCCTTGCGCTTAAGGAGC
CCCTTCGCCTCGTGCTTGAGTTGAGGCCTGGCCTGGGCGCTGGGGCCGCCGCGTGCGAATCTGGTGGCAC
CTTCGCGCCTGTCTCGCTGCTTTCGATAAGTCTCTAGCCATTTAAAATTTTTGATGACCTGCTGCGACGC
TTTTTTTCTGGCAAGATAGTCTTGTAAATGCGGGCCAAGATCTGCACACTGGTATTTCGGTTTTTGGGGC
CGCGGGCGGCGACGGGGCCCGTGCGTCCCAGCGCACATGTTCGGCGAGGCGGGGCCTGCGAGCGCGGCCA
CCGAGAATCGGACGGGGGTAGTCTCAAGCTGGCCGGCCTGCTCTGGTGCCTGGCCTCGCGCCGCCGTGTA
TCGCCCCGCCCTGGGCGGCAAGGCTGGCCCGGTCGGCACCAGTTGCGTGAGCGGAAAGATGGCCGCTTCC
CGGCCCTGCTGCAGGGAGCTCAAAATGGAGGACGCGGCGCTCGGGAGAGCGGGCGGGTGAGTCACCCACA
CAAAGGAAAAGGGCCTTTCCGTCCTCAGCCGTCGCTTCATGTGACTCCACGGAGTACCGGGCGCCGTCCA
GGCACCTCGATTAGTTCTCGAGCTTTTGGAGTACGTCGTCTTTAGGTTGGGGGGAGGGGTTTTATGCGAT
GGAGTTTCCCCACACTGAGTGGGTGGAGACTGAAGTTAGGCCAGCTTGGCACTTGATGTAATTCTCCTTG
GAATTTGCCCTTTTTGAGTTTGGATCTTGGTTCATTCTCAAGCCTCAGACAGTGGTTCAAAGTTTTTTTC
TTCCATTTCAGGTGTCGTGAGGATCCGCCGCCATGGGTAAGCCTATCCCTAACCCTCTCCTCGGTCTCGA
TTCTACGGGGGGCGGAGGGGGTGGGCCCATGCATCAACAAAAAAGACAACCAGAGTTAGTGGAAGGGAAT
CTTCCTGTCTTTGTGTTTCCCACGGAGCTAATATTTTATGCAGATGATCAGTCAACACATAAACAAGTGT
TGACTCTGTACAATCCCTATGAGTTTGCCTTAAAGTTCAAAGTTTTGTGTACGACTCCAAATAAGTATGT
TGTCGTTGATGCTGCCGGTGCAGTGAAGCCACAGTGCTGTGTGGATATTGTGATTCGTCATAGAGATGTT
CGATCCTGTCACTATGGTGTGATAGACAAATTCCGCCTCCAGGTTTCTGAACAAAGCCAGAGGAAGGCCT
TGGGAAGGAAAGAGGTTATTGCCACCCTTCTCCCATCTGCTAAAGAACAACAGAAGGAAGAGGAGGAGAA
GAGAATAAAGGAACACTTAACCGAGAGTGTGTTCTTTGAGCAGTCATGTCAACCAGAAAACAGAGCCGTC
TCTTCAGGACCTAGTTTGCTAACTGTCTTCCTGGGTGTGGTATGTATTGCGGCCCTGATGCTGCCTACTC
TAGGGGATATGGAATCGCTGGTGCCTCTCTACCTCCACTTAAGTGTGAATCAAAAACTAGTGGCTGCTTA
TATCTTAGGTCTTATCACAATGGCTATACTTAGAACATGAGCTAATGGGCCGCGACGATGTTTAAACTTC
GAAACGCGTGAATTCCTCGAGGGCGGCCGCTCTAGAGTCGACGGGCCGCGGTAACAATTGTTAACTAACT
TAAGCTAGCAACGGTTTCCCTCTAGCGGGATCAATTCCGCCCCCCCCCCCTAACGTTACTGGCCGAAGCC
GCTTGGAATAAGGCCGGTGTGCGTTTGTCTATATGTTATTTTCCACCATATTGCCGTCTTTTGGCAATGT
GAGGGCCCGGAAACCTGGCCCTGTCTTCTTGACGAGCATTCCTAGGGGTCTTTCCCCTCTCGCCAAAGGA
ATGCAAGGTCTGTTGAATGTCGTGAAGGAAGCAGTTCCTCTGGAAGCTTCTTGAAGACAAACAACGTCTG
TAGCGACCCTTTGCAGGCAGCGGAACCCCCCACCTGGCGACAGGTGCCTCTGCGGCCAAAAGCCACGTGT
ATAAGATACACCTGCAAAGGCGGCACAACCCCAGTGCCACGTTGTGAGTTGGATAGTTGTGGAAAGAGTC
AAATGGCTCTCCTCAAGCGTATTCAACAAGGGGCTGAAGGATGCCCAGAAGGTACCCCATTGTATGGGAT
CTGATCTGGGGCCTCGGTGCACATGCTTTACATGTGTTTAGTCGAGGTTAAAAAAACGTCTAGGCCCCCC
GAACCACGGGGACGTGGTTTTCCTTTGAAAAACACGATAATACCATGACCGAGTACAAGCCCACGGTGCG
CCTCGCCACCCGCGACGACGTCCCCAGGGCCGTACGCACCCTCGCCGCCGCGTTCGCCGACTACCCCGCC
ACGCGCCACACCGTCGATCCGGACCGCCACATCGAGCGGGTCACCGAGCTGCAAGAACTCTTCCTCACGC
GCGTCGGGCTCGACATCGGCAAGGTGTGGGTCGCGGACGACGGCGCCGCGGTGGCGGTCTGGACCACGCC
GGAGAGCGTCGAAGCGGGGGCGGTGTTCGCCGAGATCGGCCCGCGCATGGCCGAGTTGAGCGGTTCCCGG
CTGGCCGCGCAGCAACAGATGGAAGGCCTCCTGGCGCCGCACCGGCCCAAGGAGCCCGCGTGGTTCCTGG
CCACCGTCGGCGTCTCGCCCGACCACCAGGGCAAGGGTCTGGGCAGCGCCGTCGTGCTCCCCGGAGTGGA
GGCGGCCGAGCGCGCCGGGGTGCCCGCCTTCCTGGAGACCTCCGCGCCCCGCAACCTCCCCTTCTACGAG
CGGCTCGGCTTCACCGTCACCGCCGACGTCGAGGTGCCCGAAGGACCGCGCACCTGGTGCATGACCCGCA
AGCCCGGTGCCTGACCCGGGCGGGGCGCGTCTGGAACAATCAACCTCTGGATTACAAAATTTGTGAAAGA
TTGACTGGTATTCTTAACTATGTTGCTCCTTTTACGCTATGTGGATACGCTGCTTTAATGCCTTTGTATC
ATGCTATTGCTTCCCGTATGGCTTTCATTTTCTCCTCCTTGTATAAATCCTGGTTGCTGTCTCTTTATGA
GGAGTTGTGGCCCGTTGTCAGGCAACGTGGCGTGGTGTGCACTGTGTTTGCTGACGCAACCCCCACTGGT
TGGGGCATTGCCACCACCTGTCAGCTCCTTTCCGGGACTTTCGCTTTCCCCCTCCCTATTGCCACGGCGG
AACTCATCGCCGCCTGCCTTGCCCGCTGCTGGACAGGGGCTCGGCTGTTGGGCACTGACAATTCCGTGGT
GTTGTCGGGGAAGCTGACGTCCTTTCCATGGCTGCTCGCCTGTGTTGCCACCTGGATTCTGCGCGGGACG
TCCTTCTGCTACGTCCCTTCGGCCCTCAATCCAGCGGACCTTCCTTCCCGCGGCCTGCTGCCGGCTCTGC
GGCCTCTTCCGCGTCTTCGCCTTCGCCCTCAGACGAGTCGGATCTCCCTTTGGGCCGCCTCCCCGCCTGG
AATTAATTCTGCAGTCGAGACCTAGAAAAACATGGAGCAATCACAAGTAGCAATACAGCAGCTACCAATG
CTGATTGTGCCTGGCTAGAAGCACAAGAGGAGGAGGAGGTGGGTTTTCCAGTCACACCTCAGGTACCTTT
AAGACCAATGACTTACAAGGCAGCTGTAGATCTTAGCCACTTTTTAAAAGAAAAGAGGGGACTGGAAGGG
CTAATTCACTCCCAACGAAGACAAGATATCCTTGATCTGTGGATCTACCACACACAAGGCTACTTCCCTG
ATTAGCAGAACTACACACCAGGGCCAGGGGTCAGATATCCACTGACCTTTGGATGGTGCTACAAGCTAGT
ACCAGTTGAGCCAGATAAGGTAGAAGAGGCCAATAAAGGAGAGAACACCAGCTTGTTACACCCTGTGAGC
CTGCATGGGATGGATGACCCGGAGAGAGAAGTGTTAGAGTGGAGGTTTGACAGCCGCCTAGCATTTCATC
ACGTGGCCCGAGAGCTGCATCCGGAGTACTTCAAGAACTGCTGATATCGAGCTTGCTACAAGGGACTTTC
CGCTGGGGACTTTCCAGGGAGGCGTGGCCTGGGCGGGACTGGGGAGTGGCGAGCCCTCAGATCCTGCATA
TAAGCAGCTGCTTTTTGCCTGTACTGGGTCTCTCTGGTTAGACCAGATCTGAGCCTGGGAGCTCTCTGGC
TAACTAGGGAACCCACTGCTTAAGCCTCAATAAAGCTTGCCTTGAGTGCTTCAAGTAGTGTGTGCCCGTC
TGTTGTGTGACTCTGGTAACTAGAGATCCCTCAGACCCTTTTAGTCAGTGTGGAAAATCTCTAGCAGTAG
TAGTTCATGTCATCTTATTATTCAGTATTTATAACTTGCAAAGAAATGAATATCAGAGAGTGAGAGGCCT
TGACATTGCTAGCGTTTACCGTCGACCTCTAGCTAGAGCTTGGCGTAATCATGGTCATAGCTGTTTCCTG
TGTGAAATTGTTATCCGCTCACAATTCCACACAACATACGAGCCGGAAGCATAAAGTGTAAAGCCTGGGG
TGCCTAATGAGTGAGCTAACTCACATTAATTGCGTTGCGCTCACTGCCCGCTTTCCAGTCGGGAAACCTG
TCGTGCCAGCTGCATTAATGAATCGGCCAACGCGCGGGGAGAGGCGGTTTGCGTATTGGGCGCTCTTCCG
CTTCCTCGCTCACTGACTCGCTGCGCTCGGTCGTTCGGCTGCGGCGAGCGGTATCAGCTCACTCAAAGGC
GGTAATACGGTTATCCACAGAATCAGGGGATAACGCAGGAAAGAACATGTGAGCAAAAGGCCAGCAAAAG
GCCAGGAACCGTAAAAAGGCCGCGTTGCTGGCGTTTTTCCATAGGCTCCGCCCCCCTGACGAGCATCACA
AAAATCGACGCTCAAGTCAGAGGTGGCGAAACCCGACAGGACTATAAAGATACCAGGCGTTTCCCCCTGG
AAGCTCCCTCGTGCGCTCTCCTGTTCCGACCCTGCCGCTTACCGGATACCTGTCCGCCTTTCTCCCTTCG
GGAAGCGTGGCGCTTTCTCATAGCTCACGCTGTAGGTATCTCAGTTCGGTGTAGGTCGTTCGCTCCAAGC
TGGGCTGTGTGCACGAACCCCCCGTTCAGCCCGACCGCTGCGCCTTATCCGGTAACTATCGTCTTGAGTC
CAACCCGGTAAGACACGACTTATCGCCACTGGCAGCAGCCACTGGTAACAGGATTAGCAGAGCGAGGTAT
GTAGGCGGTGCTACAGAGTTCTTGAAGTGGTGGCCTAACTACGGCTACACTAGAAGAACAGTATTTGGTA
TCTGCGCTCTGCTGAAGCCAGTTACCTTCGGAAAAAGAGTTGGTAGCTCTTGATCCGGCAAACAAACCAC
CGCTGGTAGCGGTGGTTTTTTTGTTTGCAAGCAGCAGATTACGCGCAGAAAAAAAGGATCTCAAGAAGAT
CCTTTGATCTTTTCTACGGGGTCTGACGCTCAGTGGAACGAAAACTCACGTTAAGGGATTTTGGTCATGA
GATTATCAAAAAGGATCTTCACCTAGATCCTTTTAAATTAAAAATGAAGTTTTAAATCAATCTAAAGTAT
ATATGAGTAAACTTGGTCTGACAGTTACCAATGCTTAATCAGTGAGGCACCTATCTCAGCGATCTGTCTA
TTTCGTTCATCCATAGTTGCCTGACTCCCCGTCGTGTAGATAACTACGATACGGGAGGGCTTACCATCTG
GCCCCAGTGCTGCAATGATACCGCGAGACCCACGCTCACCGGCTCCAGATTTATCAGCAATAAACCAGCC
AGCCGGAAGGGCCGAGCGCAGAAGTGGTCCTGCAACTTTATCCGCCTCCATCCAGTCTATTAATTGTTGC
CGGGAAGCTAGAGTAAGTAGTTCGCCAGTTAATAGTTTGCGCAACGTTGTTGCCATTGCTACAGGCATCG
TGGTGTCACGCTCGTCGTTTGGTATGGCTTCATTCAGCTCCGGTTCCCAACGATCAAGGCGAGTTACATG
ATCCCCCATGTTGTGCAAAAAAGCGGTTAGCTCCTTCGGTCCTCCGATCGTTGTCAGAAGTAAGTTGGCC
GCAGTGTTATCACTCATGGTTATGGCAGCACTGCATAATTCTCTTACTGTCATGCCATCCGTAAGATGCT
TTTCTGTGACTGGTGAGTACTCAACCAAGTCATTCTGAGAATAGTGTATGCGGCGACCGAGTTGCTCTTG
CCCGGCGTCAATACGGGATAATACCGCGCCACATAGCAGAACTTTAAAAGTGCTCATCATTGGAAAACGT
TCTTCGGGGCGAAAACTCTCAAGGATCTTACCGCTGTTGAGATCCAGTTCGATGTAACCCACTCGTGCAC
CCAACTGATCTTCAGCATCTTTTACTTTCACCAGCGTTTCTGGGTGAGCAAAAACAGGAAGGCAAAATGC
CGCAAAAAAGGGAATAAGGGCGACACGGAAATGTTGAATACTCATACTCTTCCTTTTTCAATATTATTGA
AGCATTTATCAGGGTTATTGTCTCATGAGCGGATACATATTTGAATGTATTTAGAAAAATAAACAAATAG
GGGTTCCGCGCACATTTCCCCGAAAAGTGCCACCTGACGTCGACGGATCGGGAGATCAACTTGTTTATTG
CAGCTTATAATGGTTACAAATAAAGCAATAGCATCACAAATTTCACAAATAAAGCATTTTTTTCACTGCA
TTCTAGTTGTGGTTTGTCCAAACTCATCAATGTATCTTATCATGTCTGGATCAACTGGATAACTCAAGCT
AACCAAAATCATCCCAAACTTCCCACCCCATACCCTATTACCACTGCCAATTACCTGTGGTTTCATTTAC
TCTAAACCTGTGATTCCTCTGAATTATTTTCATTTTAAAGAAATTGTATTTGTTAAATATGTACTACAAA
CTTAGTAGT
Features (pLannotate 1.2.2; 24 found; start..end, strand, type, name):
    377..634     +  LTR            5' LTR (truncated): truncated 5' long terminal repeat (LTR) from HIV-1
    681..806     +  misc_feature   HIV-1 Ψ: packaging signal of human immunodeficiency virus type 1
    790..1128    +  CDS            HIV-1 gag (fragment): gag protein from human immunodeficiency virus 1; gag
   1303..1536    +  misc_feature   RRE: The Rev response element (RRE) of HIV-1 allows for Rev-dependent mRNA export from the nucleus to the cytoplasm.
   1913..2013    +  CDS            Rev (fragment): human immunodeficiency virus 1 (HIV-1) Rev protein; rev; enhances nuclear export of unspliced and incompletely spliced viral mRNAs
   2028..2143    +  misc_feature   cPPT/CTS: central polypurine tract and central termination sequence of HIV-1 (lacking the first T)
   2221..2432    +  promoter       EF-1α core promoter: core promoter for human elongation factor EF-1α
   2433..3371    +  intron         EF-1α intron A: intron upstream of the start codon of human EF-1α
   3396..3437    +  CDS            V5 tag: epitope tag from simian virus 5
   3459..4097    +  CDS            Mospd1: MSPD1_MOUSE - Experimental evidence at protein level: Swiss-Prot protein existence level 1. Plays a role in differentiation and/or proliferation of mesenchymal stem cells (PubMed:21792907, PubMed:26175344). Proposed to be involved in epithelial-to-mesenchymal transition (EMT) (PubMed:21792907). However, another study suggests that it is not required for EMT or stem cell self-renewal and acts during later stages of differentiation (PubMed:26175344). From Mus musculus (Mouse).
   4241..4802    +  misc_feature   IRES: internal ribosome entry site (IRES) of the encephalomyocarditis virus (EMCV)
   4805..5404    +  CDS            PuroR: puromycin N-acetyltransferase; pac from Streptomyces alboniger; confers resistance to puromycin
   5428..6016    +  misc_feature   WPRE: woodchuck hepatitis virus posttranscriptional regulatory element
   6033..6551    +  CDS            nef (fragment): NEF_HV1BR - Experimental evidence at protein level: Swiss-Prot protein existence level 1. Extracellular Nef protein targets CD4(+) T-lymphocytes for apoptosis by interacting with CXCR4 surface receptors (PubMed:14990729). From Human immunodeficiency virus type 1 group M subtype B (isolate BRU/LAI) (HIV-1).
   6599..6856    +  LTR            5' LTR (truncated): truncated 5' long terminal repeat (LTR) from HIV-1
   7008..7024    -  protein_bind   lac operator: The lac repressor binds to the lac operator to inhibit transcription in E. coli. This inhibition can be relieved by adding lactose or isopropyl-β-D-thiogalactopyranoside (IPTG). lac repressor encoded by lacI
   7032..7062    -  promoter       lac promoter: promoter for the E. coli lac operon
   7077..7098    -  protein_bind   CAP binding site: CAP binding activates transcription in the presence of cAMP. E. coli catabolite activator protein
   7111..7203    -  CDS            lacI (fragment): lac repressor; lacI; The lac repressor binds to the lac operator to inhibit transcription in E. coli. This inhibition can be relieved by adding lactose or isopropyl-β-D-thiogalactopyranoside (IPTG).
   7386..7974    -  rep_origin     ori: high-copy-number ColE1/pMB1/pBR322/pUC origin of replication
   8145..9005    -  CDS            AmpR: β-lactamase; bla; confers resistance to ampicillin, carbenicillin, and related antibiotics
   9006..9110    -  promoter       AmpR promoter: bla
   9158..9292    +  polyA_signal   SV40 poly(A) signal: SV40 polyadenylation signal
   9459..329     +  CDS            nef (fragment) (across the origin): NEF_HV1BR - Experimental evidence at protein level: Swiss-Prot protein existence level 1. Extracellular Nef protein targets CD4(+) T-lymphocytes for apoptosis by interacting with CXCR4 surface receptors (PubMed:14990729). From Human immunodeficiency virus type 1 group M subtype B (isolate BRU/LAI) (HIV-1).
