[The description below was written by a language model from this plasmid's Addgene catalogue record and pLannotate feature annotations shown in this document.]
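Description:
pLV V5-Mospd1 is an HIV-1-derived lentiviral transfer plasmid for expressing N-terminally V5-tagged mouse Mospd1 in mammalian cells. It was built by Gibson cloning into the pLV-EF1a-IRES-Puro backbone. The sequenced record is 9,459 nt. In bacteria it is maintained through a high-copy ColE1/pUC-type origin and selected with ampicillin via the β-lactamase gene. The backbone also carries remnants of a lac promoter/operator region and an SV40 polyadenylation signal outside the viral cassette.

Two HIV-1 LTR elements bound the viral portion, both annotated by the software as truncated LTRs with adjacent nef-derived fragments. Between them lie the Ψ packaging signal with a gag fragment, the Rev response element for Rev-dependent nuclear export of the genomic RNA, and the cPPT/CTS, which aids nuclear import of the reverse-transcribed genome. No functional packaging genes are annotated, so viral proteins and envelope must be provided in trans to make particles.

The expression unit is driven by the human EF-1α core promoter with its intron A, a strong constitutive arrangement. It produces a single bicistronic transcript. The V5 epitope tag is followed by the Mospd1 coding sequence, then an EMCV IRES that directs translation of puromycin N-acetyltransferase, so puromycin-resistant cells should also express the tagged protein. A downstream WPRE enhances transcript stability and expression.

The construct suits transduction and stable selection of cell lines expressing Mospd1, which can be detected or immunoprecipitated through the V5 tag. Mospd1 is annotated as a protein implicated in mesenchymal stem cell differentiation and proliferation.
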