Addgene plasmid #175132: pLV V5-Mospd1
Purpose: Lentiviral expression of V5-tagged mouse Mospd1
Depositing lab: Larry Gerace. Depositing organization: Scripps California (The Scripps Research Institute).
Backbone
  Vector backbone: pLV-EF1a-IRES-Puro
  Backbone manufacturer: Tobias Meyer (Addgene plasmid # 85132)
  Vector type: Mammalian Expression, Lentiviral
Growth in bacteria
  Bacterial resistance: Ampicillin, 100 μg/mL
  Growth temperature: 30°C
  Growth strain: NEB Stable
  Copy number: High Copy
Gene/Insert
  Gene/Insert name: Mospd1
  Species: M. musculus (mouse)
  Entrez Gene: Mospd1 (a.k.a. 1810018L05Rik)
  Tag / fusion protein: V5 (N terminal on insert)
  Cloning method: Gibson Cloning
Terms and licenses: Academic/Nonprofit Terms; Industry Terms: Not Available to Industry
How to cite: pLV V5-Mospd1 was a gift from Larry Gerace (Addgene plasmid # 175132 ; http://n2t.net/addgene:175132 ; RRID:Addgene_175132)
